>Addgene plasmid #154111 | pNM3689 | addgene full sequence | sequence record 306070 | Addgene NGS Result
GCACCGTACGTCTCGAGGAATTCTATCAGGTGTACAAGTATGAAATGTCGTTTCGAACATATAGATGTCT
CGCAAACGTAAATATTTATCGATTGTCATAAAACTTTGACCTTGTGAAGTGTCAACCTTGACTGTCGAAC
CACCATAGTTTGGCGCGAATTGAGCGTCATAATTGTTTACTCTCAGTGCAGTCAACATGTCGAGTTTCGT
GCCGAATAAAGAGCAAACGCGGACAGTATTAATTTTCTGTTTTCATTTGAAGAAAACAGCTGCGGCCGGA
TCCAGGAAACAGCTATGACCATGATTACGCCAAGCTATCAACTTTGTATAGAAAAGTTGAGCTCCACCGC
GGTGGCGGCCGCTCTAGAACTAGGCTGTTTCGAAGGTAAGTTTAAAATAACTTCGTATAGCATACATTAT
ACGAAGTTATTTTCAGGGAGAGCAAAAGCTTATCTCCGAGGAGGACCTCTAAGGATGATCGACGCCAACG
TCGTTGAATTTTCAAATTTTAAATACTGAATATTTGTTTTTTTTCCTATTATTTATTTATTCTCTTTGTG
TTTTTTTTCTTGCTTTCTAAAAAATTAATTCAATCCAAATCTAAACATTTTTTTTTCTCTTTCCGTCTCC
CAATTCGTATTCCGCTCCTCTCATCTGAACACAATGTGCAAGTTTATTTATCTTCTCGCTTTCATTTCAT
TAGGACGTGGGGGGAATTGGTGGAAGGGGGAAACACACAAAAGGATGATGGAAATGAAATAAGGACACAC
AATATGCAACAACATTCAATTCAGAAATATGGAGGAAGGTTTAAAAGAAAACATAAAAATATATAGAGGA
GGAAGGAAACTAGCTGCCCTCGATTGTCTATCTTCCATTCTCACCAAGTTTCAACAACTTTATTCAGTCA
TTCTTCTCTGGTTCATTTCCCAACCAATCTTCCCGAATAAAGCCCATCTGTCCTTTCGGCCACATTCCTC
ACCTACATCCGTACTCCTTATCTCCCGTTCTTATCCAGTCTTTTATCGTCTCTGCGTCTCGCACACTGTC
TCGTCGGTAATGTAAAAAAAAAACAAAAAAAACTTGAAAACTTGCGGAAAGATTTCCTAATAAAAGGAGA
CGAATCCGGTAGGAAATCGACAAGTCTCTGCTTCTCGAAGACTAGGTGAGTTACATTTCTTTGGCCGAAT
TATTTTGAAATCCTAAATTTGATAATTTCAGAGATGTCTGTAAAACTTGCGTGTTATGTAACGGCTTCGG
TCACTGTCGCCACTCTTATGGTATGCTTCATGACCATGTCAACCATCTACTCGGAGGTTGATGGATTCAG
AGAGAAGCTTGATACCGAGATGAATGTGTTCAGAGTGAGTTAAATTATATTTTGAATTTTAAATAATTTT
TAATTTTCTAGCAATCTACCAATGGATTGTGGAAGGACATAGTTGTCATCGGAAGATCTAGCAAGCGTGT
CCGTTGTCAATATGAAGAGACCAACGCTACCCCAACTCCACATGCTGATGGATCCCCATCTGCTCCACCA
GGTCAACCACCAGCAGTTCCACCAGTCTTCAACCAGCCAAAGACTCCAAATGGAGCCAATGGAAATGGAC
CAACCTGCAACTGCAATGCTGATAACAAGTGCCCAGCTGGACCATCCGGACCAAAGGGAGTTCCAGGAGT
TCCAGGACTCGACGGAGTTCCAGGACTTGACGGTGTTCCAGGAGTTGGAGCTGATGATATCGCTCCACAA
CGCGAGTCTGTCGGATGCTTCACTTGCCCACAAGGACCAGTTGGACCACCAGGAGCTCTTGGAAGACCAG
GACCACGTGGACTTCCAGGACCAAGAGGACAAAATGGAAACCCAGGAAGAGATGGACAACCAGGACATCC
AGGAGAGCAAGGATCATCCGGTCAAATCGGAAAGATCGGAGAGCCAGGACCACCAGGAGAGAAGGGACGC
GACGCCGAGCATCCAATCGGAAGACCAGGACCAAAGGGACCAAGAGGAGATCAAGGACCAACAGGACCAG
CTGGACAGAACGGTCTTCACGGACCACCAGGAGAGCCAGGAACCGTTGGACCAGAAGGACCATCTGGAAA
GCAAGGACGTCAAGGACCAGACGGAACCCAGGGAGAGACTGGACCAGACGGAAGACCAGGAAAGGATGCC
GAGTACTGCCAGTGCCCAGACAAGTCTCCACCATCAGAGGCTGTCAACGCCAACCGTGGATACAGAAATA
TCTAAATTGTTGGTGTTTTCTAATAAAATATTTGAGATTCAGTGAGACTTTTTTCTTGGCGGCACAATAA
AGTTTCCTCTTTTTGTTGGGTCACTCAACGAACACAATACAAATATTTGAGCGCTCGCATTTTTCTCAAC
CTTTCGGGTTTAAAGCACTTCAAAATGGAATTGAAGAGAGATTGTGAAAGTACATCAGACAGAATCACAT
TTTGATAGCATTCACTTCACTCAGATGCAAACTTTTCAGTGACTATAAAAAGTCATAAAATAATAACATT
AAAAAAGCAAATAAATTAGCGAGAGAATTTTTTGACAAAAAGAAAGAAGAGTGATAGAGAAGAAGGGAAT
GCTTGAAAGGATTTTGCATTTATCTTAATCACCGTCTTCGAGAAGACGAACCATGGCGCCAGTTTCAGAA
TCCAAGTTTCTAATATAGTTCATCACAATGTTGACGTTGGTCCAACCTCCGGCTTGCATAATCTCTGGGA
TGGAAACTCCAGCGCGAGCCATGTCACGGGCAGCTCCGACACGGGCGGAATGTCCAGACCAAGCCAAGTA
ACGTTGTCCGGAATCATCCTTGGCTCCGTAGATGAGACGGTGGGTAGCTTCGAAGATTCCTGAAAATTTA
TTTTCAGCTTATTCTTAGCTAATATGTTGTTTAAACTTACCTTCAAGAGCTCGAGTCGAGAGTTGTGATG
TTGCACTCGGGGCAGCAACTCCGTTCTTGCGAACACGACAGAACAGGTAGTTGTTTGGATCATCGGCGAC
TCCGGAAACCGAAATCCAGCGCTCAACGAGCTTGGTAACTCCAAGGGAGAGCGCTTTTTCGACTCCGGCA
GTCGAGACCAGCGTTTTTGTACGTCCGATGTGGATGAGCATTCTTCCTCCGTCTGTGCGACTAATATCCT
TGACGCGAATGCGGGCAATTTCGGCGATACGGAGAAGTGTGTTGTAAGCAATTCCGAGGAAGGCGAGGTT
TCGGATGTCCTGGCAACGATCGGAATTTTCCATAAGAGAACGGACCTGATCGAAGTCGGTTCTGAAAATT
TCGTCAAGTCTTAGGATTGAATACATTAATATTTAAACTTACCTTTCGAAGGCGAGGGCTTGCTTGGCTC
TCTCTCCAGCATCAACATTTTCCTTGCGGATACGTCTCATTACGAGAGATACGGCATTAGAATCTGATGG
GCGTGGAAGTCCAGATCGGCGATGGAGCATATTGAGCTGTCCGAGATGTTGTTGGATCGTCTTCACCGCC
AATCCACGAGCTTGGAGGTAGAGCAAGTAGTCACGAACGTCTTCTGGCTCGGCTGGGAACCACTTGCGGT
TGTTAAGCTTGCACCAGGCAGCCCAAGAACGGCACACTGAGAGAAGCATCTTCCAGGTGTGCTCGGAGAA
GGCTTGTCTGTCACGGAACATATCCATGAGGTTCTTGCGAACTTCATCACTTGTCGCGTCAACTGGAAGT
GCTGGAAGATTTTGATGAACAGTGAGAAGATTTGACATATTTTCGAAGTTTTTTAGATGCACTAGAACAA
AGCGTGTTGGCTTCCTCTGAGCCCGCTTTCCTTATATACCCGCATTCTGCAGCCTTACAGAATGTTCTAG
AAGGTCCTAGATGCATTCGTTTGAAAATACTCCCGGTGGGTGCAAAGAGACGCAGACGGAAAATGTATCT
GGGTCTCTTTATTGTGTACACTACTTTTCCATGTACCGAATGTGAGTCGCCCTCCTTTTGCAACAAGCAG
CTCGAATGTTCTAGAAAAAGGTGGAAAATAGTATAAATACCGTTGAAAATAAATACCGAACAACATTTGC
TCTAATTGTGAAATTAGAAATCTTCAAACTATAATCATGTCACTTTACCACTATTTCCGTCCAGCTCAAC
GTTCCGTTTTTGGTGATCATTTTTGCTTTCGTCGTAAATCTACACACGCGTCTCTTCCGTGCGAGAGTCC
AAGCCAGCAGCCAAATTCGTTGACTGAGTATTCAACGTTTATACGTTGTCGGCAACGAGAAATAGGAAAA
TGCATCGGGAAATGTTCTTTTTTCGATTTTTTCCAAGGTTTTGACAAATTTTACCACGAATTTTGCTATG
TTTTCAATTAAAAAATATGTTATTCAACTGTTTCTATGAGGAAAATAAGGCTTTGCATGTAATTTTCTTA
TTCAGCATAATTTTTAATTAATTTGAATTTTCTGTCCTAACGTTTATTTTGTTTTCTTGGTTATGACTGA
TCTGAAATTAATTTTTGAATTTTAAGGTAATATGTCAGGCGGTGCCGCAAGTTTGTACAAAAAAGCAGGC
TCCATGAAAAAGCCTGAACTCACCGCGACGTCTGTCGAGAAGTTTCTGATCGAAAAGTTCGACAGCGTCT
CCGACCTGATGCAGCTCTCGGAGGGCGAAGAATCTCGTGCTTTCAGCTTCGATGTAGGAGGGCGTGGATA
TGTCCTGCGGGTAAATAGCTGCGCCGATGGTTTCTACAAAGATCGTTATGTTTATCGGCACTTTGCATCG
GCCGCGCTCCCGATTCCGGAAGTGCTTGACATTGGGGAATTCAGCGAGAGCCTGACCTATTGCATCTCCC
GCCGTGCACAGGGTGTCACGTTGCAAGACCTGCCTGAAACCGAACTGCCCGCTGTTCTGCAGCCGGTCGC
GGAGGCCATGGATGCGATCGCTGCGGCCGATCTTAGCCAGACGAGCGGGTTCGGCCCATTCGGACCGCAA
GGAATCGGTCAATACACTACATGGCGTGATTTCATATGCGCGATTGCTGATCCCCATGTGTATCACTGGC
AAACTGTGATGGACGACACCGTCAGTGCGTCCGTCGCGCAGGCTCTCGATGAGCTGATGCTTTGGGCCGA
GGACTGCCCCGAAGTCCGGCACCTCGTGCACGCGGATTTCGGCTCCAACAATGTCCTGACGGACAATGGC
CGCATAACAGCGGTCATTGACTGGAGCGAGGCGATGTTCGGGGATTCCCAATACGAGGTCGCCAACATCT
TCTTCTGGAGGCCGTGGTTGGCTTGTATGGAGCAGCAGACGCGCTACTTCGAGCGGAGGCATCCGGAGCT
TGCAGGATCGCCGCGGCTCCGGGCGTATATGCTCCGCATTGGTCTTGACCAACTCTATCAGAGCTTGGTT
GACGGCAATTTCGATGATGCAGCTTGGGCGCAGGGTCGATGCGACGCAATCGTCCGATCCGGAGCCGGGA
CTGTCGGGCGTACACAAATCGCCCGCAGAAGCGCGGCCGTCTGGACCGATGGCTGTGTAGAAGTACTCGC
CGATAGTGGAAACCGACGCCCCAGCACTCGTCCGAGGGCAAAGGAATAGACCCAGCTTTCTTGTACAAAG
TGGGTCCAATTACTCTTCAACATCCCTACATGCTCTTTCTCCCTGTGCTCCCACCCCCTATTTTTGTTAT
TATCAAAAAACTTCTCTTAATTTCTTTGTTTTTTAGCTTCTTTTAAGTCACCTCTAACAATGAAATTGTG
TAGATTCAAAAATAGAATTAATTCGTAATAAAAAGTCGAAAAAAATTGTGCTCCCTCCCCCCATTAATAA
TAATTCTATCCCAAAATCTACACAATGTTCTGTGTACACTTCTTATGTTTTTTACTTCTGATAAATTTTT
TTGAAACATCATAGAAAAAACCGCACACAAAATACCTTATCATATGTTACGTTTCAGTTTATGACCGCAA
TTTTTAATAACTTCGTATAGCATACATTATACGAAGTTATTTTCAGGGTGGGAGAAAATGCGGAGCATGC
GGCCGCATATCAGTTTTTAAAAAATTAAACCATAAAACAAATAATATAACCCAATTTTTACATCAAACCA
CAAGAAAAAAATACATTTGGGCCCACGGATAAAGAAATTAAAAAAATACATTTTTTAAAGGCGCACCGAA
TTAAAATTCATTTGGGTCTTACCGCGTATACCGTACTCCGTTTGTTTGATCATTTTTGTCAGCGCTGGCG
GTTGTTTTTTCATTTCATTTCTGCTTCAAAGACGTTTTCTCGAATAATTTTTCGTTTATTCTCTTTTTTA
AAATTAATTTCTAGCCGTAAATGTTATAAATTCACCCATTTAACGCAAATTTCATGGTAATCTCATGGAA
AAATGCAGTTTCTTTGTTAAAGAAAGCTTAAATAGCAAAAATTCCCCGACTTTCCCCAAAATCCTGCTCG
ATTTTCCGTTTTCTCATTGTATTCTCTCTTAATTAATTTTATCGATAATCAATTGAATGTTTCAGACAGA
GAGGTACCAAAAATGCCACAATTCGACATTCTCTGTAAGACACCACCAAAAGTCCTCGTCCGTCAATTCG
TCGAGCGTTTCGAGCGTCCATCCGGAGAGAAGATCGCCCTCTGCGCCGCCGAGCTCACCTACCTCTGCTG
GATGATCACCCACAACGGAACCGCCATCAAGCGTGCCACCTTCATGTCCTACAACACCATCATCTCCAAC
TCCCTCTCCTTCGACATCGTCAACAAGTCCCTCCAATTCAAGTACAAGACCCAAAAGGCCACCATCCTCG
AGGCCTCCCTCAAGGTAAGTTTAAACATATATATACTAACTAACCCTGATTATTTAAATTTTCAGAAGCT
CATCCCAGCCTGGGAGTTCACCATCATCCCATACTACGGACAAAAGCACCAATCCGACATCACCGACATC
GTCTCCTCCCTCCAACTCCAATTCGAGTCCTCCGAGGAGGCCGACAAGGGAAACTCCCACTCCAAGAAGA
TGCTCAAGGCCCTCCTCTCCGAGGGAGAGTCCATCTGGGAGATCACCGAGAAGATCCTCAACTCCTTCGA
GTACACCTCCCGTTTCACCAAGACCAAGACCCTCTACCAATTCCTCTTCCTCGCCACCTTCATCAACTGC
GGACGTTTCTCCGACATCAAGAACGTCGACCCAAAGTCCTTCAAGCTCGTCCAAAACAAGTACCTCGGAG
TCATCATCCAATGCCTCGTCACCGAGACCAAGACCTCCGTCTCCCGTCACATCTACTTCTTCTCCGCCCG
TGGACGTATCGACCCACTCGTCTACCTCGACGAGTTCCTCCGTAACTCCGAGCCAGTCCTCAAGCGTGTC
AACCGTACCGGAAACTCCTCCTCCAACAAGCAAGAGTACCAACTCCTCAAGGACAACCTCGTCCGTTCCT
ACAACAAGGCCCTCAAGAAGAACGCCCCATACTCCATCTTCGCCATCAAGAACGGACCAAAGTCCCACAT
CGGACGTCACCTCATGACCTCCTTCCTCTCCATGAAGGTAAGTTTAAACATGATTTTACTAACTAACTAA
TCTGATTTAAATTTTCAGGGACTCACCGAGCTCACCAACGTCGTCGGAAACTGGTCCGACAAGCGTGCCT
CCGCCGTCGCCCGTACCACCTACACCCACCAAATCACCGCCATCCCAGACCACTACTTCGCCCTCGTCTC
CCGTTACTACGCCTACGACCCAATCTCCAAGGAGATGATCGCCCTCAAGGACGAGACCAACCCAATCGAG
GAGTGGCAACACATCGAGCAACTCAAGGGATCCGCCGAGGGATCCATCCGTTACCCAGCCTGGAACGGAA
TCATCTCCCAAGAGGTCCTCGACTACCTCTCCTCCTACATCAACCGTCGTATCTAACGCGTGCTGTCTCA
TCCTACTTTCACCTAGTTAACTGCTTGTCTTAAAATCTATGCTTCTCTTTAGTATCTAAAATTTTCCTAG
AAGCTTACAAGTATATAAATGGTCTCTTCTCAATAAAGGTTGTATATTTATTCATCTTATTGAATCTGCC
ATTTCCTCGTTTTTGCGAGTTTATATACCTTCCAATTTTCTTTCTATTGTATTTTCAACTTCTAATTTTA
ATTCAGGGAAACTGCTTCAACGCATCATGGTGTCGAAGGGAGAAGAGGATAACATGGCTTCACTCCCAGC
TACACACGAACTCCACATCTTCGGATCGATCAACGGAGTGGATTTCGATATGGTCGGACAAGGTAAGTTT
AAACATATATATACTAACTAACCCTGATTATTTAAATTTTCAGGAACTGGAAACCCAAACGATGGATACG
AGGAACTCAACCTCAAGTCGACAAAGGGAGATCTGCAATTCTCGCCATGGATTCTCGTGCCACACATCGG
ATACGGATTCCACCAATACCTCCCATACCCAGGTAAGTTTAAACTGAGTTCTACTAACTAACGAGTAATA
TTTAAATTTTCAGATGGAATGTCACCATTCCAAGCTGCCATGGTGGATGGATCGGGATACCAAGTTCACC
GAACAATGCAATTCGAGGATGGAGCCTCGCTCACAGTGAACTACCGATACACATACGAGGGATCGCACAT
CAAGGTAAGTTTAAACAGTTCGGTACTAACTAACCATACATATTTAAATTTTCAGGGAGAGGCTCAAGTT
AAGGGAACAGGATTCCCAGCTGATGGACCAGTGATGACAAACTCACTCACAGCTGCTGATTGGTGCCGAT
CGAAAAAGACATACCCAAATGATAAGACAATCATCTCGACATTCAAGTGGTCGTACACTACTGGAAACGG
AAAGCGATACCGATCGACAGCCCGAACAACATACACATTCGCTAAGCCAATGGCCGCCAACTACCTCAAG
GTAAGTTTAAACATGATTTTACTAACTAACTAATCTGATTTAAATTTTCAGAATCAACCAATGTACGTGT
TCCGAAAGACAGAACTCAAGCACTCAAAGACAGAGCTGAACTTCAAAGAGTGGCAAAAGGCCTTCACAGA
TGTGATGGGAATGGATGAACTCTACAAGTAACGCGTATGTATCTGCATATCCTTCAAATGTTGTCCATAT
TGTATCAGTAAATTATAATGCCCCCTTTTTATATATTCTCCTTATCATGTAAATGTTCTATTGATTTTTT
GCTGGTGTAAAACGTTTTTATAGTAAATCCTCTCCACAGTGAATTTGTTAAATTGTATCAAAACAAGACA
TTGATTAAATTTGTTCGAGACTTGTGGATTGTAAAATATTTTGCAGAAAATGGCAATATTCATTTAGAAA
CATTACTTCCATAATAGGAAAAACTATTTATGAGTTTTCATGTGCCTATGCAAGTTCCCACTCTGTGTGA
ATTTCATCATACAAATTGAGCAAACATAAGGTTTATGTCCAGTATGGGTTCTCAGATGTTTTGTAAGAGT
TGAGCTGTCGGTGAATGCCTTCTCACATTGAGCACATGGATACGGTCTCTCTCCAGTGTGTGTTCTGAAA
TAATGAAAAATAGTCTTGCAATATGTTTCTACTATTCGAGAAAAAATGTAATTTTTTTTCTTATGGTAAC
CCGGCTTTCCCCAGCGGAGAGAAGAACCCAGCATCTTAATAAAATTATATAATTTTGAATAAAATCAAAT
TAAAAATAAGATTAATTGAAACACAACAATAGAATGCAGAAAATTACTCATAAGAAATAATTTATTTTGA
AAGAAGTTGTGTCGATTTACGATAAAAACTACACGCAAACGAGGCTCCGCGTTTACACCGTTTGGCAATG
GAGCGCGCTTGCTATTAGATTTTAGGCCAGCTCAACGAAAGTTTAATTTATTTTTCTTCTTTTTTTCCAT
TTTTTTGAGTAAAATATCGAATTTTTTGTATTAATTCTGTAAATTTTATAATTTGCAACTATTTTGGCGT
ATTCTGCTTGTTTTTATCAGCGAATTTTTATGCATTTCAGTCAAAAGTTTGAGCAGGAAAAATGACATTT
AGGACTTTGTAAAATTGTATTCTTAAATTTGCTTGAAAACCTACGTGTACAATTGATTTTATTGAATTTT
TCTTACGTTTCCCGTTGTATCTTATTGTATTTAACTTTCATCATAAAATAATTTATTTCCAGGTAAAATA
TCCGACGCTCTCGTGGATCCCCGGGATTGGCTCAGAAAAAAAGGTACGAGCAGGCTTACGAAGTTCCTAT
TCTCTAGAAAGTATAGGAACTTCGGTACCGGTAGAAAAAATGAGTAAAGGAGAAGAACTTTTCACTGGAG
TTGTCCCAATTCTTGTTGAATTAGATGGTGATGTTAATGGGCACAAATTTTCTGTCAGTGGAGAGGGTGA
AGGTGATGCAACATACGGAAAACTTACCCTTAAATTTATTTGCACTACTGGAAAACTACCTGTTCCATGG
GTAAGTTTAAACATATATATACTAACTAACCCTGATTATTTAAATTTTCAGCCAACACTTGTCACTACTT
TCTGTTATGGTGTTCAATGCTTCTCGAGATACCCAGATCATATGAAACGGCATGACTTTTTCAAGAGTGC
CATGCCCGAAGGTTATGTACAGGAAAGAACTATATTTTTCAAAGATGACGGGAACTACAAGACACGTAAG
TTTAAACAGTTCGGTACTAACTAACCATACATATTTAAATTTTCAGGTGCTGAAGTCAAGTTTGAAGGTG
ATACCCTTGTTAATAGAATCGAGTTAAAAGGTATTGATTTTAAAGAAGATGGAAACATTCTTGGACACAA
ATTGGAATACAACTATAACTCACACAATGTATACATCATGGCAGACAAACAAAAGAATGGAATCAAAGTT
GTAAGTTTAAACATGATTTTACTAACTAACTAATCTGATTTAAATTTTCAGAACTTCAAAATTAGACACA
ACATTGAAGATGGAAGCGTTCAACTAGCAGACCATTATCAACAAAATACTCCAATTGGCGATGGCCCTGT
CCTTTTACCAGACAACCATTACCTGTCCACACAATCTGCCCTTTCGAAAGATCCCAACGAAAAGAGAGAC
CACATGGTCCTTCTTGAGTTTGTAACAGCTGCTGGGATTACACATGGCATGGATGAACTATACAAATGCC
CGGGGGATCGGTGGAGCTCCACCGGTGGCGGCCGCTCTAGAACTAGTCCACCAAAGCCATCTGCCAAGGG
AGCCAAGAAGGCCGCCAAGACCGTCGTTGCCAAGCCAAAGGACGGAAAGAAGAGACGTCATGCCCGCAAG
GAATCGTACTCCGTCTACATCTACCGTGTTCTCAAGCAAGTTCACCCAGACACCGGAGTCTCCTCCAAGG
CCATGTCTATCATGAACTCCTTCGTCAACGATGTATTCGAACGCATCGCTTCGGAAGCTTCCCGTCTTGC
TCATTACAACAAACGCTCAACGATCTCATCCCGCGAAATTCAAACCGCTGTCCGTTTGATTCTCCCAGGA
GAACTTGCCAAGCACGCCGTGTCTGAGGGAACCAAGGCCGTCACCAAGTACACTTCCAGCAAGTAAACTA
GTGGATCTGCAACGCGTGGAGCTAGCGCATCGCGAAGCTCCGCATCGGCCGCTGTCATCAGATCGCCATC
TCGCGCCCGTGCCTCTGACTTCTAAGTCCAATTACTCTTCAACATCCCTACATGCTCTTTCTCCCTGTGC
TCCCACCCCCTATTTTTGTTATTATCAAAAAACTTCTCTTAATTTCTTTGTTTTTTAGCTTCTTTTAAGT
CACCTCTAACAATGAAATTGTGTAGATTCAAAAATAGAATTAATTCGTAATAAAAAGTCGAAAAAAATTG
TGCTCCCTCCCCCCATTAATAATAATTCTATCCCAAAATCTACACAATGTTCTGTGTACACTTCTTATGT
TTTTTACTTCTGATAAATTTTTTTGAAACATCATAGAAAAAACCGCACACAAAATACCTTATCATATGTT
ACGTTTCAGTTTATGACCGCGGAAGTTCCTATACTATTTGAAGAATAGGAACTTCATGTAACGGTCTTCT
GCCTGCAGGAATTCGATATCAAGCTTATCGATACCGTCGACCTCGAGGGGGGGCCCGGTACCAACTTTAT
TATACATAGTTGATAATTCACTGGCCGTCGTTTTACATGGCACGCCCTTCTATTACAGGGTTTCTGATAA
CAAAGGGTGCCGGATCTGCGGCTTACTCACCAGACCTGGCCCCATCCGATTACCACCTATTCGCTTCGAT
GGGACACGCACTCGCTGAGCAGCGCTTCGATTCTTACGAAAGTGTGAAAAAATGGCTCGATGAATGGTTC
GCCGCAAAAGACGATGAGTTCTACTGGCGTGGAATCCACAAATTGCCCGAGAGATGGGAAAAATGTGTAG
CTAGCGACGGCAAATACTTTGAATAAATGATTTTTTCTTTTTCCACAAAATTTAACGTGTTTTTTGATTT
AAAAAAAACGACATTTCATACTTGTACACCTGATATCTAGATACCTAGGTGAGCTCTGGTACCCCCCTGG
CGTTACCCAACTTAATCGCCTTGCAGCACATCCCCCTTTCGCCAGCTGGCGTAATAGCGAAGAGGCCCGC
ACCGATCGCCCTTCCCAACAGTTGCGCAGCCTGAATGGCGAATGGCGCCTGATGCGGTATTTTCTCCTTA
CGCATCTGTGCGGTATTTCACACCGCATATGGTGCACTCTCAGTGCAATCTGCTCTGATGCCGCATAGTT
AAGCCAGCCCCGACACCCGCCAACACCCGCTGACGCGCCCTGACGGGCTTGTCTGCTCCCGGCATCCGCT
TACAGACAAGCTGTGACCGTCTCCGGGAGCTGCATGTGTCAGAGGTTTTCACCGTCATCACCGAAACGCG
CGAGACGAAAGGGCCTCGTGATACGCCTATTTTTATAGGTTAATGTCATGATAATAATGGTTTCTTAGAC
GTCAGGTGGCACTTTTCGGGGAAATGTGCGCGGAACCCCTATTTGTTTATTTTTCTAAATACATTCAAAT
ATGTATCCGCTCATGAGACAATAACCCTGATAAATGCTTCAATAATATTGAAAAAGGAAGAGTATGAGTA
TTCAACATTTCCGTGTCGCCCTTATTCCCTTTTTTGCGGCATTTTGCCTTCCTGTTTTTGCTCACCCAGA
AACGCTGGTGAAAGTAAAAGATGCTGAAGATCAGTTGGGTGCACGAGTGGGTTACATCGAACTGGATCTC
AACAGCGGTAAGATCCTTGAGAGTTTTCGCCCCGAAGAACGTTTTCCAATGATGAGCACTTTTAAAGTTC
TGCTATGTGGCGCGGTATTATCCCGTATTGACGCCGGGCAAGAGCAACTCGGTCGCCGCATACACTATTC
TCAGAATGACTTGGTTGAGTACTCACCAGTCACAGAAAAGCATCTTACGGATGGCATGACAGTAAGAGAA
TTATGCAGTGCTGCCATAACCATGAGTGATAACACTGCGGCCAACTTACTTCTGACAACGATCGGAGGAC
CGAAGGAGCTAACCGCTTTTTTGCACAACATGGGGGATCATGTAACTCGCCTTGATCGTTGGGAACCGGA
GCTGAATGAAGCCATACCAAACGACGAGCGTGACACCACGATGCCTGTAGCAATGGCAACAACGTTGCGC
AAACTATTAACTGGCGAACTACTTACTCTAGCTTCCCGGCAACAATTAATAGACTGGATGGAGGCGGATA
AAGTTGCAGGACCACTTCTGCGCTCGGCCCTTCCGGCTGGCTGGTTTATTGCTGATAAATCTGGAGCCGG
TGAGCGTGGGTCTCGCGGTATCATTGCAGCACTGGGGTCAGATGGTAAGCCCTCCCGTATCGTAGTTATC
TACACGACGGGGAGTCAGGCAACTATGGATGAACGAAATAGACAGATCGCTGAGATAGGTGCCTCACTGA
TTAAGCATTGGTAACTGTCAGACCAAGTTTACTCATATATACTTTAGATTGATTTAAAACTTCATTTTTA
ATTTAAAAGGATCTAGGTGAAGATCCTTTTTGATAATCTCATGACCAAAATCCCTTAACGTGAGTTTTCG
TTCCACTGAGCGTCAGACCCCGTAGAAAAGATCAAAGGATCTTCTTGAGATCCTTTTTTTCTGCGCGTAA
TCTGCTGCTTGCAAACAAAAAAACCACCGCTACCAGCGGTGGTTTGTTTGCCGGATCAAGAGCTACCAAC
TCTTTTTCCGAAGGTAACTGGCTTCAGCAGAGCGCAGATACCAAATACTGTTCTTCTAGTGTAGCCGTAG
TTAGGCCACCACTTCAAGAACTCTGTAGCACCGCCTACATACCTCGCTCTGCTAATCCTGTTACCAGTGG
CTGCTGCCAGTGGCGATAAGTCGTGTCTTACCGGGTTGGACTCAAGACGATAGTTACCGGATAAGGCGCA
GCGGTCGGGCTGAACGGGGGGTTCGTGCACACAGCCCAGCTTGGAGCGAACGACCTACACCGAACTGAGA
TACCTACAGCGTGAGCTATGAGAAAGCGCCACGCTTCCCGAAGGGAGAAAGGCGGACAGGTATCCGGTAA
GCGGCAGGGTCGGAACAGGAGAGCGCACGAGGGAGCTTCCAGGGGGAAACGCCTGGTATCTTTATAGTCC
TGTCGGGTTTCGCCACCTCTGACTTGAGCGTCGATTTTTGTGATGCTCGTCAGGGGGGCGGAGCCTATGG
AAAAACGCCAGCAACGCGGCCTTTTTACGGTTCCTGGTCTTTTGCTGGCCTTTTGCTCACATGTTCTTTC
CTGCGTTATCCCCTGATTCTGTGGATAACCGTATTACCGCCTTTGAGTGAGCTGATACC
Features (pLannotate 1.2.2; 28 found; start..end, strand, type, name):
    197..286     +  CDS            mariner\T (fragment): MOS1T_DROMA - Experimental evidence at protein level: Swiss-Prot protein existence level 1. Mediates transposition of transposon Mos1 by a 'cut and paste' mechanism. Transposases are sequence-specific nucleases and strand transferases that catalyze transposition through an ordered series of events: sequence-specific binding of transposase to the terminal inverted repeats (IR) present at each end of the transposon, pairing of the transposon IRs in a paired-end complex (PEC), cleavage of one or both DNA strands at each transposon end, capture of target DNA, and strand transfer to insert the tran
    319..339     +  protein_bind   attB4: mutant version of attB; core recombination site for the Gateway® BP reaction BP Clonase™
    339..373     +  misc_feature   MCS (fragment): pBluescript multiple cloning site
    397..430     +  protein_bind   loxP: Cre-mediated recombination occurs in the 8-bp core sequence (GCATACAT). Cre recombinase
   1224..1370    +  CDS            sqt-1 (fragment): SQT1_CAEEL - Also known as rol-5. Protein inferred from homology: Swiss-Prot protein existence level 3. Nematode cuticles are composed largely of collagen-like proteins. The cuticle functions both as an exoskeleton and as a barrier to protect the worm from its environment. This is a collagen critical for organismal morphogenesis. Mutations in sqt-1 can lengthen, shorten, or helically twist the entire animal. From Caenorhabditis elegans.
   1403..2242    +  CDS            sqt-1 (fragment): SQT1_CAEEL - Also known as rol-5. Protein inferred from homology: Swiss-Prot protein existence level 3. Nematode cuticles are composed largely of collagen-like proteins. The cuticle functions both as an exoskeleton and as a barrier to protect the worm from its environment. This is a collagen critical for organismal morphogenesis. Mutations in sqt-1 can lengthen, shorten, or helically twist the entire animal. From Caenorhabditis elegans.
   2286..2609    -  terminator     tbb-2 terminator: tbb-2; transcription terminator for the C. elegans tubulin beta-2 gene
   2618..3748    -  CDS            cre: RECR_BPP1 - Experimental evidence at protein level: Swiss-Prot protein existence level 1. Catalyzes site-specific recombination between two 34-base- pair LOXP sites. Its role is to maintain the phage genome as a monomeric unit-copy plasmid in the lysogenic state. From Escherichia phage P1 (Bacteriophage P1).
   4097..4147    +  CDS            hsp-16.1 (fragment): HSP11_CAEEL - Also known as hsp16-1b. Experimental evidence at transcript level: Swiss-Prot protein existence level 2. From Caenorhabditis elegans.
   4528..4548    +  protein_bind   attB1: mutant version of attB; core recombination site for the Gateway® BP reaction BP Clonase™
   4554..5579    +  CDS            HygR: aminoglycoside phosphotransferase from E. coli; aph(4)-Ia; confers resistance to hygromycin
   5583..5603    -  protein_bind   attB2: mutant version of attB; core recombination site for the Gateway® BP reaction BP Clonase™
   5957..5990    +  protein_bind   loxP: Cre-mediated recombination occurs in the 8-bp core sequence (GCATACAT). Cre recombinase
   6523..7893    +  CDS            FLP1: FLP_YEAST - Experimental evidence at protein level: Swiss-Prot protein existence level 1. Part of the plasmid amplification system, which corrects any decrease in copy number caused by a rare missegregation event. Catalyzes the recombination between the large inverted repetitions of the 2-micron plasmid during plasmid replication. This recombination event changes the direction of one of the two replication forks in the bidirectionally replicating molecule, effectively resulting in multiple rounds of replication from a single initiation event. Binds specifically to the FLP recognition target (F
   8147..9058    +  CDS            mNeonGreen: mNeonGreen is a basic (constitutively fluorescent) green/yellow fluorescent protein published in 2013, derived from Branchiostoma lanceolatum. It is reported to be a very rapidly-maturing monomer with moderate acid sensitivity.
  10210..10243   +  protein_bind   FRT (minimal): supports FLP-mediated excision but not integration (Turan and Bode, 2011) FLP recombinase from the Saccharomyces cerevisiae 2μ plasmid
  10263..11123   +  CDS            sg25: sg25 is a basic (constitutively fluorescent) green fluorescent protein published in 1997, derived from Aequorea victoria.
  11153..11177   +  misc_feature   MCS (fragment): pBluescript multiple cloning site
  11178..11543   +  CDS            his-11: H2B1_CAEEL - Experimental evidence at protein level: Swiss-Prot protein existence level 1. Core component of nucleosome. Nucleosomes wrap and compact DNA into chromatin, limiting DNA accessibility to the cellular machineries which require DNA as a template. Histones thereby play a central role in transcription regulation, DNA repair, DNA replication and chromosomal stability. DNA accessibility is regulated via a complex set of post-translational modifications of histones, also called histone code, and nucleosome remodeling. From Caenorhabditis elegans.
  12043..12102   +  misc_feature   MCS (fragment): pBluescript multiple cloning site
  12126..12147   +  CDS            lacZα (fragment): LacZα fragment of β-galactosidase; lacZ fragment
  12198..12413   +  CDS            mariner\T (fragment): MOS1T_DROMA - Experimental evidence at protein level: Swiss-Prot protein existence level 1. Mediates transposition of transposon Mos1 by a 'cut and paste' mechanism. Transposases are sequence-specific nucleases and strand transferases that catalyze transposition through an ordered series of events: sequence-specific binding of transposase to the terminal inverted repeats (IR) present at each end of the transposon, pairing of the transposon IRs in a paired-end complex (PEC), cleavage of one or both DNA strands at each transposon end, capture of target DNA, and strand transfer to insert the tran
  12525..12642   +  CDS            lacZα (fragment): LacZα fragment of β-galactosidase; lacZ fragment
  12648..12747   -  misc_feature   bom (fragment): basis of mobility region from pBR322
  12849..12884   -  CDS            rop (fragment): Rop protein, which maintains plasmids at low copy number; rop
  12979..13083   +  promoter       AmpR promoter: bla
  13084..13944   +  CDS            AmpR: β-lactamase; bla; confers resistance to ampicillin, carbenicillin, and related antibiotics
  14115..14703   +  rep_origin     ori: high-copy-number ColE1/pMB1/pBR322/pUC origin of replication
