[The description below was written by a language model from this plasmid's Addgene catalogue record and pLannotate feature annotations shown in this document.]
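Description:
pNM3689 is a miniMos transposon vector for Caenorhabditis elegans, built on the pCFJ1272 backbone, that installs a single-component landing site for Flp recombinase-mediated cassette exchange (RMCE). It is propagated in E. coli as a high-copy plasmid with a ColE1/pUC-type origin and ampicillin resistance. Its roughly 11.7 kb payload lies between two short Mos1 fragments corresponding to the transposon ends, so the cargo can be mobilised into the worm genome by Mos1 transposase. The annotated plasmid carries only these fragments rather than a full transposase gene, so the enzyme would have to be supplied separately.

The first module of the payload is a loxP-flanked self-excising cassette (SEC). It contains sqt-1 collagen sequence, which is usually included in such cassettes as a visible roller marker. It also contains a hygromycin resistance gene for selecting transgenic animals. A Cre coding sequence with a tbb-2 terminator sits next to hsp-16 sequence, consistent with heat-shock-inducible Cre that removes the whole cassette once insertions have been recovered.

Downstream, according to the insert name, the germline mex-5 promoter drives an operon of yeast FLP and mNeonGreen joined by an SL2 trans-splicing spacer and ending in the glh-2 3′ region. FLP is therefore expressed in the germline from the landing site itself, and mNeonGreen reports expression of the operon.

The exchange target follows: an rpl-28 promoter, an FRT site, GFP fused to histone H2B (his-58), the unc-54 3′ UTR and an FRT3 site. The FRT3 site, the promoters and the 3′ UTRs are listed in the insert name but were not picked up in the feature table. Because FRT and FRT3 are heterospecific, an incoming FRT/FRT3-flanked cassette can replace the nuclear GFP marker, allowing efficient single-copy transgene integration.
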