Addgene plasmid #154111: pNM3689
Purpose: miniMos single component RMCE landing site vector
Depositing lab: Michael Nonet. Depositing organization: Washington University in Saint Louis. Publication: Efficient Transgenesis in Caenorhabditis elegans Using Flp Recombinase-Mediated Cassette Exchange. Nonet ML. Genetics. 2020 Jun 8. pii: genetics.120.303388. doi: 10.1534/genetics.120.303388. PubMed 32513816.
Backbone
  Vector backbone: pCFJ1272
  Backbone manufacturer: Addgene #44486
  Backbone size w/o insert (bp): 3173
  Total vector size (bp): 14826
  Vector type: miniMos
  Selectable markers: Hygromycin
Growth in bacteria
  Bacterial resistance: Ampicillin, 100 μg/mL
  Growth temperature: 37°C
  Growth strain: DH5alpha
  Copy number: High Copy
Gene/Insert
  Gene/Insert name: loxP::SEC::loxP::mex-5p::FLP::sl2::nNeonGreen::glh-2 3'::rpl-28p::FRT::GFP::his-58::unc-54 3'::FRT3
  Species: C. elegans (nematode), S. cerevisiae (budding yeast), Synthetic
  Insert size (bp): 11680
  Promoter: not applicable
  Cloning method: Unknown
  Sequencing primers: 5′ not applicable
Resource information
  A portion of this plasmid was derived from a plasmid made by: The insert was assembled using a multi-fragment Golden Gate reaction amplifying Addgene #154110 in two fragments, and inserting the mex-5p:FLP::sl2::mNeonGreen::glh-2 3' sequences from C. elegans genomic DNA of animals carrying addgene plasmid #109326. See Nonet (2020) Genetics for precise details.
Terms and licenses: Academic/Nonprofit Terms; Industry Terms: Not Available to Industry
How to cite: pNM3689 was a gift from Michael Nonet (Addgene plasmid # 154111 ; http://n2t.net/addgene:154111 ; RRID:Addgene_154111)
